Addgene plasmid #197583: luxB:cp157Venus+luxA/pRSETB Duet
Purpose: BRET lux luciferase with cp157Venus for bacterial expression
Depositing lab: Takeharu Nagai. Depositing organization: The University of Osaka. Publication: Enhanced brightness of bacterial luciferase by bioluminescence resonance energy transfer. Kaku T, Sugiura K, Entani T, Osabe K, Nagai T. Sci Rep. 2021 Jul 22;11(1):14994. doi: 10.1038/s41598-021-94551-4. PubMed 34294849.
Backbone
  Vector backbone: pRSETB
  Backbone manufacturer: invitrogen
  Vector type: Bacterial Expression ; E.coli expression
Growth in bacteria
  Bacterial resistance: Ampicillin, 100 μg/mL
  Growth temperature: 37°C
  Growth strain: DH5alpha
  Copy number: High Copy
Gene/Insert
  Gene/Insert name: LuxA LuxBcp157Venus
  Species: Synthetic
  Insert size (bp): 2784
  Promoter: T7
  Tag / fusion protein: His X 6 (N terminal on backbone)
  Cloning method: Restriction Enzyme; 5′ cloning site SacI (unknown if destroyed); 3′ cloning site NotI (unknown if destroyed)
  Sequencing primers: 5′ CACCGAGCTCATGCAGAAGAACGGCATCAAG; 3′ CATCGCGGCCGCTTACTTGTCGGCGGTGATA
Terms and licenses: Academic/Nonprofit Terms; Industry Terms: Not Available to Industry
How to cite: luxB:cp157Venus+luxA/pRSETB Duet was a gift from Takeharu Nagai (Addgene plasmid # 197583 ; http://n2t.net/addgene:197583 ; RRID:Addgene_197583)
