[The description below was written by a language model from this plasmid's Addgene catalogue record and pLannotate feature annotations shown in this document.]
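Description:
luxB:cp157Venus+luxA/pRSETB Duet is a 5.8 kb E. coli expression plasmid built on the Invitrogen pRSETB backbone and modified into a two-cassette ("Duet") arrangement so that both subunits of bacterial luciferase are produced from one vector. It replicates from a high-copy ColE1/pUC-type origin, is selected with ampicillin through the β-lactamase gene, and also retains an f1 phage origin.

The payload consists of two T7-driven units in the same orientation. The first T7 promoter, followed by the T7 gene 10 ribosome binding site, drives the backbone's N-terminal leader (6xHis tag, T7 gene 10 leader and Xpress epitope with its enterokinase site) fused in frame to LuxB, which is in turn fused at its C-terminus to a circularly permuted Venus yellow fluorescent protein. The catalogue identifies this as cp157Venus; the automated annotation labels the region as a cp173Venus fragment, which probably reflects matching to the nearest related permutant in its database rather than a real difference. A second T7 promoter, here paired with a lac operator, drives LuxA, and a T7 terminator follows this second cassette. The annotated lux genes match those of the Photorhabdus luminescens operon, although the insert is recorded as synthetic. Short lacI, lacZα and SET1 fragments appear to be backbone remnants or incidental matches rather than functional genes.

Co-expression yields the LuxAB heterodimer with Venus held close to the luciferase, so that energy from the light-emitting reaction is passed to the fluorescent protein by bioluminescence resonance energy transfer. The construct was made to increase the brightness of bacterial luciferase. Expression requires a host supplying T7 RNA polymerase. The feature table shows no genes for luciferase substrate synthesis.
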