Features (pLannotate 1.2.2; 18 found; start..end, strand, type, name):
    281..334     +  CDS            lacI (fragment): lac repressor; lacI; The lac repressor binds to the lac operator to inhibit transcription in E. coli. This inhibition can be relieved by adding lactose or isopropyl-β-D-thiogalactopyranoside (IPTG).
    354..372     +  promoter       T7 promoter: promoter for bacteriophage T7 RNA polymerase
    404..426     +  RBS            RBS: efficient ribosome binding site from bacteriophage T7 gene 10 (Olins and Rangwala, 1989)
    446..466     +  CDS            capTEV™ (fragment): composite tag for in vivo biotinylation, TEV protease cleavage, and 6xHis tagging
    467..499     +  CDS            T7 tag (gene 10 leader): leader peptide from bacteriophage T7 gene 10 promotes efficient translation in E. coli
    503..526     +  CDS            Xpress™ tag: Xpress™ epitope tag, including an enterokinase recognition and cleavage site
    533..1513    +  CDS            LuxB: LuxB luciferase subunit; luxB; from the Photorhabdus luminescens bioluminescence operon
   1570..2254    +  CDS            cp173Venus (fragment): circularly permuted form of the Venus yellow fluorescent protein (Nagai et al., 2004) efficient FRET acceptor for CFP
   2323..2341    +  promoter       T7 promoter: promoter for bacteriophage T7 RNA polymerase
   2342..2366    +  protein_bind   lac operator: The lac repressor binds to the lac operator to inhibit transcription in E. coli. This inhibition can be relieved by adding lactose or isopropyl-β-D-thiogalactopyranoside (IPTG). lac repressor encoded by lacI
   2409..3491    +  CDS            LuxA: LuxA luciferase subunit; luxA; from the Photorhabdus luminescens bioluminescence operon
   3520..3569    +  CDS            SET1 (fragment): solubility-enhancement tag derived from T7 phage gene 10B
   3577..3624    +  terminator     T7 terminator: transcription terminator for bacteriophage T7 RNA polymerase
   3650..3716    +  CDS            lacZα (fragment): LacZα fragment of β-galactosidase; lacZ fragment
   3721..4149    +  rep_origin     f1 ori (sequence partly withheld): f1 bacteriophage origin of replication; arrow indicates direction of (+) strand synthesis
   4202..4306    +  promoter       AmpR promoter: bla
   4307..5167    +  CDS            AmpR: β-lactamase; bla; confers resistance to ampicillin, carbenicillin, and related antibiotics
   5338..98      +  rep_origin     ori (across the origin): high-copy-number ColE1/pMB1/pBR322/pUC origin of replication
>Addgene plasmid #197583 | luxB:cp157Venus+luxA/pRSETB Duet | addgene full sequence | sequence record 388994 | Addgene NGS Result
GAAACGCCTGGTATCTTTATAGTCCTGTCGGGTTTCGCCACCTCTGACTTGAGCGTCGATTTTTGTGATG
CTCGTCAGGGGGGCGGAGCCTATGGAAAAACGCCAGCAACGCGGCCTTTTTACGGTTCCTGGCCTTTTGC
TGGCCTTTTGCTCACATGTTCTTTCCTGCGTTATCCCCTGATTCTGTGGATAACCGTATTACCGCCTTTG
AGTGAGCTGATACCGCTCGCCGCAGCCAAACGACCGAGCGCAGCGAGTCAGTGAGCGAGGAAGCGGAAGA
GCGCCCAATACGCAAACCGCCTCTCCCCGCGCGTTGGCCGATTCATTAATGCAGGATCTCGATCCCGCGA
AATTAATACGACTCACTATAGGGAGACCACAACGGTTTCCCTCTAGAAATAATTTTGTTTAACTTTAAGA
AGGAGATATACATATGCGGGGTTCTCATCATCATCATCATCATGGTATGGCTAGCATGACTGGTGGACAG
CAAATGGGTCGGGATCTGTACGACGATGACGATAAGGATCCGATGAAATTTGGATTGTTCTTCCTTAACT
TCATCAATTCAACAACTGTTCAAGAACAAAGTATAGTTCGCATGCAGGAAATAACGGAGTATGTTGATAA
GTTGAATTTTGAACAGATTTTAGTGTATGAAAATCATTTTTCAGATAATGGTGTTGTCGGCGCTCCTCTG
ACTGTTTCTGGTTTTCTGCTCGGTTTAACAGAGAAAATTAAAATTGGTTCATTAAATCACATCATTACAA
CTCATCATCCTGTCCGCATAGCGGAGGAAGCTTGCTTATTGGATCAGTTAAGTGAAGGGAGATTTATTTT
AGGGTTTAGTGATTGCGAAAAAAAAGATGAAATGCATTTTTTTAATCGCCCGGTTGAATATCAACAGCAA
CTATTTGAAGAGTGTTATGAAATCATTAACGATGCTTTAACAACAGGCTATTGTAATCCAGATAACGATT
TTTATAGCTTCCCTAAAATATCTGTAAATCCCCATGCTTATACGCCAGGCGGACCTCGGAAATATGTAAC
AGCAACCAGTCATCATATTGTTGAGTGGGCGGCCAAAAAAGGTATTCCTCTCATCTTTAAGTGGGATGAT
TCTAATGATGTTAGATATGAATATGCTGAAAGATATAAAGCCGTTGCGGATAAATATGACGTTGACCTAT
CAGAGATAGACCATCAGTTAATGATATTAGTTAACTATAACGAAGATAGTAATAAAGCTAAACAAGAGAC
GCGTGCATTTATTAGTGATTATGTTCTTGAAATGCACCCTAATGAAAATTTCGAAAATAAACTTGAAGAA
ATAATTGCAGAAAACGCTGTCGGAAATTATACGGAGTGTATAACTGCGGCTAAGTTGGCAATTGAAAAGT
GTGGTGCGAAAAGTGTATTGCTGTCCTTTGAACCAATGAATGATTTGATGAGCCAAAAAAATGTAATCAA
TATTGTTGATGATAATATTAAGAAGTACCACATGGAATATACCGAGCTCATGCAGAAGAACGGCATCAAG
GCCAACTTCAAGATCCGCCACAACATCGAGGACGGCGGCGTGCAGCTCGCCGACCACTACCAGCAGAACA
CCCCCATCGGCGACGGCCCCGTGCTGCTGCCCGACAACCACTACCTGAGCTACCAGTCCGCCCTGAGCAA
AGACCCCAACGAGAAGCGCGATCACATGGTCCTGCTGGAGTTCGTGACCGCCGCCGGGATCACTCTCGGC
ATGGACGAGCTGTACAAGGGTGGCAGCGGTGGCATGGTGAGCAAGGGCGAGGAGCTGTTCACCGGGGTGG
TGCCCATCCTGGTCGAGCTGGACGGCGACGTAAACGGCCACAAGTTCAGCGTGTCCGGCGAGGGCGAGGG
CGATGCCACCTACGGCAAGCTGACCCTGAAGCTGATCTGCACCACCGGCAAGCTGCCCGTGCCCTGGCCC
ACCCTCGTGACCACCCTGGGCTACGGCCTGCAGTGCTTCGCCCGCTACCCCGACCACATGAAGCAGCACG
ACTTCTTCAAGTCCGCCATGCCCGAAGGCTACGTCCAGGAGCGCACCATCTTCTTCAAGGACGACGGCAA
CTACAAGACCCGCGCCGAGGTGAAGTTCGAGGGCGACACCCTGGTGAACCGCATCGAGCTGAAGGGCATC
GACTTCAAGGAGGACGGCAACATCCTGGGGCACAAGCTGGAGTACAACTACAACAGCCACAACGTCTATA
TCACCGCCGACAAGTAAGCGGCCGCATAATGCTTAAGTCGAACAGAAAGTAATCGTATTGTACACGGCCG
CATAATCGAAATTAATACGACTCACTATAGGGGAATTGTGAGCGGATAACAATTCCCCATCTTAGTATAT
TAGTTAAGTATAAGAAGGAGATATACATATGAAATTTGGAAACTTTTTGCTTACATACCAACCTCCCCAA
TTTTCTCAAACAGAGGTAATGAAACGTTTGGTTAAATTAGGTCGCATCTCTGAGGAGTGTGGTTTTGATA
CCGTATGGTTACTGGAGCATCATTTCACGGAGTTTGGTTTGCTTGGTAACCCTTATGTCGCTGCTGCATA
TTTACTTGGCGCGACTAAAAAATTGAATGTAGGAACTGCCGCTATTGTTCTTCCCACAGCCCATCCAGTA
CGCCAACTTGAAGATGTGAATTTATTGGATCAAATGTCAAAAGGACGATTTCGGTTTGGTATTTGCCGAG
GGCTTTACAACAAGGACTTTCGCGTATTCGGCACAGATATGAATAACAGTCGCGCCTTAGCGGAATGCTG
GTACGGGCTGATAAAGAATGGCATGACAGAGGGATATATGGAAGCTGATAATGAACATATCAAGTTCCAT
AAGGTAAAAGTAAACCCCGCGGCGTATAGCAGAGGTGGCGCACCGGTTTATGTGGTGGCTGAATCAGCTT
CGACGACTGAGTGGGCTGCTCAATTTGGCCTACCGATGATATTAAGTTGGATTATAAATACTAACGAAAA
GAAAGCACAACTTGAGCTTTATAATGAAGTGGCTCAAGAATATGGGCACGATATTCATAATATCGACCAT
TGCTTATCATATATAACATCTGTAGATCATGACTCAATTAAAGCGAAAGAGATTTGCCGGAAATTTCTGG
GGCATTGGTATGATTCTTATGTGAATGCTACGACTATTTTTGATGATTCAGACCAAACAAGAGGTTATGA
TTTCAATAAAGGGCAGTGGCGTGACTTTGTATTAAAAGGACATAAAGATACTAATCGCCGTATTGATTAC
AGTTACGAAATCAATCCCGTGGGAACGCCGCAGGAATGTATTGACATAATTCAAAAAGACATTGATGCTA
CAGGAATATCAAATATTTGTTGTGGATTTGAAGCTAATGGAACAGTAGACGAAATTATTGCTTCCATGAA
GCTCTTCCAGTCTGATGTCATGCCATTTCTTAAAGAAAAACAACGTTCGCTATTATATTAGGGTACCATG
GAATTCGAAGCTTGATCCGGCTGCTAACAAAGCCCGAAAGGAAGCTGAGTTGGCTGCTGCCACCGCTGAG
CAATAACTAGCATAACCCCTTGGGGCCTCTAAACGGGTCTTGAGGGGTTTTTTGCTGAAAGGAGGAACTA
TATCCGGATCTGGCGTAATAGCGAAGAGGCCCGCACCGATCGCCCTTCCCAACAGTTGCGCAGCCTGAAT
GGCGAATGGG
[124 nt withheld, positions 3721-3844]
C
[91 nt withheld, positions 3846-3936]
A
[49 nt withheld, positions 3938-3986]
CCTTTGACGTTGGAGTCCACGTTCTTT
[37 nt withheld, positions 4014-4050]
ACCCTATCTCGGTCTATTCTTTTGATTTATAAGGGATTTTGCCGATTTCGGCCTATTGGTTAAAAAATGA
GCTGATTTAACAAAAATTTAACGCGAATTTTAACAAAATATTAACGCTTACAATTTAGGTGGCACTTTTC
GGGGAAATGTGCGCGGAACCCCTATTTGTTTATTTTTCTAAATACATTCAAATATGTATCCGCTCATGAG
ACAATAACCCTGATAAATGCTTCAATAATATTGAAAAAGGAAGAGTATGAGTATTCAACATTTCCGTGTC
GCCCTTATTCCCTTTTTTGCGGCATTTTGCCTTCCTGTTTTTGCTCACCCAGAAACGCTGGTGAAAGTAA
AAGATGCTGAAGATCAGTTGGGTGCACGAGTGGGTTACATCGAACTGGATCTCAACAGCGGTAAGATCCT
TGAGAGTTTTCGCCCCGAAGAACGTTTTCCAATGATGAGCACTTTTAAAGTTCTGCTATGTGGCGCGGTA
TTATCCCGTATTGACGCCGGGCAAGAGCAACTCGGTCGCCGCATACACTATTCTCAGAATGACTTGGTTG
AGTACTCACCAGTCACAGAAAAGCATCTTACGGATGGCATGACAGTAAGAGAATTATGCAGTGCTGCCAT
AACCATGAGTGATAACACTGCGGCCAACTTACTTCTGACAACGATCGGAGGACCGAAGGAGCTAACCGCT
TTTTTGCACAACATGGGGGATCATGTAACTCGCCTTGATCGTTGGGAACCGGAGCTGAATGAAGCCATAC
CAAACGACGAGCGTGACACCACGATGCCTGTAGCAATGGCAACAACGTTGCGCAAACTATTAACTGGCGA
ACTACTTACTCTAGCTTCCCGGCAACAATTAATAGACTGGATGGAGGCGGATAAAGTTGCAGGACCACTT
CTGCGCTCGGCCCTTCCGGCTGGCTGGTTTATTGCTGATAAATCTGGAGCCGGTGAGCGTGGGTCTCGCG
GTATCATTGCAGCACTGGGGCCAGATGGTAAGCCCTCCCGTATCGTAGTTATCTACACGACGGGGAGTCA
GGCAACTATGGATGAACGAAATAGACAGATCGCTGAGATAGGTGCCTCACTGATTAAGCATTGGTAACTG
TCAGACCAAGTTTACTCATATATACTTTAGATTGATTTAAAACTTCATTTTTAATTTAAAAGGATCTAGG
TGAAGATCCTTTTTGATAATCTCATGACCAAAATCCCTTAACGTGAGTTTTCGTTCCACTGAGCGTCAGA
CCCCGTAGAAAAGATCAAAGGATCTTCTTGAGATCCTTTTTTTCTGCGCGTAATCTGCTGCTTGCAAACA
AAAAAACCACCGCTACCAGCGGTGGTTTGTTTGCCGGATCAAGAGCTACCAACTCTTTTTCCGAAGGTAA
CTGGCTTCAGCAGAGCGCAGATACCAAATACTGTTCTTCTAGTGTAGCCGTAGTTAGGCCACCACTTCAA
GAACTCTGTAGCACCGCCTACATACCTCGCTCTGCTAATCCTGTTACCAGTGGCTGCTGCCAGTGGCGAT
AAGTCGTGTCTTACCGGGTTGGACTCAAGACGATAGTTACCGGATAAGGCGCAGCGGTCGGGCTGAACGG
GGGGTTCGTGCACACAGCCCAGCTTGGAGCGAACGACCTACACCGAACTGAGATACCTACAGCGTGAGCT
ATGAGAAAGCGCCACGCTTCCCGAAGGGAGAAAGGCGGACAGGTATCCGGTAAGCGGCAGGGTCGGAACA
GGAGAGCGCACGAGGGAGCTTCCAGGGG
